>Addgene plasmid #62902 | pBS-KS-attB2-SA(0)-T2A-Gal4DBD-Hsp70 | depositor full sequence | sequence record 104032 | pBS-KS-attB2-SA(0)-T2A-Gal4DBD-Hsp70 sequence 4340 bps
GAAACCTGTCGTGCCAGCTGCATTAATGAATCGGCCAACGCGCGGGGAGAGGCGGTTTGCGTATTGGGCG
CTCTTCCGCTTCCTCGCTCACTGACTCGCTGCGCTCGGTCGTTCGGCTGCGGCGAGCGGTATCAGCTCAC
TCAAAGGCGGTAATACGGTTATCCACAGAATCAGGGGATAACGCAGGAAAGAACATGTGAGCAAAAGGCC
AGCAAAAGGCCAGGAACCGTAAAAAGGCCGCGTTGCTGGCGTTTTTCCATAGGCTCCGCCCCCCTGACGA
GCATCACAAAAATCGACGCTCAAGTCAGAGGTGGCGAAACCCGACAGGACTATAAAGATACCAGGCGTTT
CCCCCTGGAAGCTCCCTCGTGCGCTCTCCTGTTCCGACCCTGCCGCTTACCGGATACCTGTCCGCCTTTC
TCCCTTCGGGAAGCGTGGCGCTTTCTCATAGCTCACGCTGTAGGTATCTCAGTTCGGTGTAGGTCGTTCG
CTCCAAGCTGGGCTGTGTGCACGAACCCCCCGTTCAGCCCGACCGCTGCGCCTTATCCGGTAACTATCGT
CTTGAGTCCAACCCGGTAAGACACGACTTATCGCCACTGGCAGCAGCCACTGGTAACAGGATTAGCAGAG
CGAGGTATGTAGGCGGTGCTACAGAGTTCTTGAAGTGGTGGCCTAACTACGGCTACACTAGAAGGACAGT
ATTTGGTATCTGCGCTCTGCTGAAGCCAGTTACCTTCGGAAAAAGAGTTGGTAGCTCTTGATCCGGCAAA
CAAACCACCGCTGGTAGCGGTGGTTTTTTTGTTTGCAAGCAGCAGATTACGCGCAGAAAAAAAGGATCTC
AAGAAGATCCTTTGATCTTTTCTACGGGGTCTGACGCTCAGTGGAACGAAAACTCACGTTAAGGGATTTT
GGTCATGAGATTATCAAAAAGGATCTTCACCTAGATCCTTTTAAATTAAAAATGAAGTTTTAAATCAATC
TAAAGTATATATGAGTAAACTTGGTCTGACAGTTACCAATGCTTAATCAGTGAGGCACCTATCTCAGCGA
TCTGTCTATTTCGTTCATCCATAGTTGCCTGACTCCCCGTCGTGTAGATAACTACGATACGGGAGGGCTT
ACCATCTGGCCCCAGTGCTGCAATGATACCGCGAGACCCACGCTCACCGGCTCCAGATTTATCAGCAATA
AACCAGCCAGCCGGAAGGGCCGAGCGCAGAAGTGGTCCTGCAACTTTATCCGCCTCCATCCAGTCTATTA
ATTGTTGCCGGGAAGCTAGAGTAAGTAGTTCGCCAGTTAATAGTTTGCGCAACGTTGTTGCCATTGCTAC
AGGCATCGTGGTGTCACGCTCGTCGTTTGGTATGGCTTCATTCAGCTCCGGTTCCCAACGATCAAGGCGA
GTTACATGATCCCCCATGTTGTGCAAAAAAGCGGTTAGCTCCTTCGGTCCTCCGATCGTTGTCAGAAGTA
AGTTGGCCGCAGTGTTATCACTCATGGTTATGGCAGCACTGCATAATTCTCTTACTGTCATGCCATCCGT
AAGATGCTTTTCTGTGACTGGTGAGTACTCAACCAAGTCATTCTGAGAATAGTGTATGCGGCGACCGAGT
TGCTCTTGCCCGGCGTCAATACGGGATAATACCGCGCCACATAGCAGAACTTTAAAAGTGCTCATCATTG
GAAAACGTTCTTCGGGGCGAAAACTCTCAAGGATCTTACCGCTGTTGAGATCCAGTTCGATGTAACCCAC
TCGTGCACCCAACTGATCTTCAGCATCTTTTACTTTCACCAGCGTTTCTGGGTGAGCAAAAACAGGAAGG
CAAAATGCCGCAAAAAAGGGAATAAGGGCGACACGGAAATGTTGAATACTCATACTCTTCCTTTTTCAAT
ATTATTGAAGCATTTATCAGGGTTATTGTCTCATGAGCGGATACATATTTGAATGTATTTAGAAAAATAA
ACAAATAGGGGTTCCGCGCACATTTCCCCGAAAAGTGCCACCTAAATTGTAAGCGTTAATATTTTGTTAA
AATTCGCGTTAAATTTTTGTTAAATCAGCTCATTTTTTAACCAATAGGCCGAAATCGGCAAAATCCCTTA
TAAATCAAAAGAATAGACCGAGATAGGGT
[37 nt withheld, positions 2130-2166]
AAAGAACGTGGACTCCAACGTCAAAGG
[49 nt withheld, positions 2194-2242]
T
[91 nt withheld, positions 2244-2334]
G
[124 nt withheld, positions 2336-2459]
CCCATTCGCCATTCAGGCTGCGCAACTGTTGGGAAGGGCGATCGGTGCGGGCCTCTTCGCTATTACGCCA
GCTGGCGAAAGGGGGATGTGCTGCAAGGCGATTAAGTTGGGTAACGCCAGGGTTTTCCCAGTCACGACGT
TGTAAAACGACGGCCAGTGAGCGCGCGTAATACGACTCACTATAGGGCGAATTGGAGCTCGCTAGCGATG
TAGGTCACGGTCTCGAAGCCGCGGTGCGGGTGCCAGGGCGTGCCCTTGGGCTCCCCGGGCGCGTACTCCA
CCTCACCCATCTGGTCCATCATGATGGTCGACTCTAGAAGTCGATCCAACATGGCGACTTGTCCCATCCC
CGGCATGTTTAAATATACTAATTATTCTTGAACTAATTTTAATCAACCGATTTATCTCTCTTCCGCAGGT
GGGAGGTTCCGGTGGAAGCGGAGGTAGCGGCGGATCCGAGGGCCGCGGCAGCCTGCTGACCTGCGGCGAT
GTGGAGGAGAACCCCGGGCCCATGCTGGAGATCCGCGCCGCCTTCCTGCGCCAGCGCAACACCGCCCTGC
GCACCGAGGTGGCCGAGCTGGAGCAGGAGGTGCAGCGCCTGGAGAACGAGGTGAGCCAGTACGAGACCCG
CTACGGCCCCCTGGGCGGCGGCAAGGCTAGCGGAGGAGGTGGTGGAGGTGGAGGTGGAGGTACTAGTATG
AAGCTGCTGAGTAGTATTGAACAAGCGTGTGACATATGCCGACTTAAGAAGCTGAAGTGCAGCAAGGAAA
AGCCGAAGTGCGCCAAATGTCTTAAGAACAATTGGGAGTGCCGGTACTCGCCAAAGACGAAGCGAAGCCC
TTTGACACGCGCTCATTTGACTGAAGTGGAGAGTCGCCTGGAGCGCCTTGAGCAGTTGTTCCTCCTCATT
TTTCCCCGTGAAGACCTCGACATGATACTGAAGATGGATAGTCTCCAAGATATTAAGGCCCTGCTCACTG
GCCTGTTTGTTCAGGATAACGTCAACAAGGATGCCGTGACGGACCGCCTTGCCTCGGTGGAGACAGATAT
GCCACTTACCTTGCGGCAGCATCGCATCTCGGCTACCAGCAGTAGTGAAGAAAGTTCCAATAAGGGTCAA
CGGCAACTGACGGTATCGTAAAAGCTTATCGATACCGTCGACTAAAGCCAAATAGAAAATTATTCAGTTC
CTGGCTTAAGTTTTTAAAAGTGATATTATTTATTTGGTTGTAACCAACCAAAAGAATGTAAATAACTAAT
ACATAATTATGTTAGTTTTAAGTTAGCAACAAATTGATTTTAGCTATATTAGCTACTTGGTTAATAAATA
GAATATATTTATTTAAAGATAATTGCGTTTTTATTGTCAGGGAGTGAGTTTGCTTAAAAACTCGTTTGGA
TCCGGAGGTAGCGGTGGAAGCGGAGGTTCCGGCGAGGTAAGTTATTGAACAATGGCATCAAATGCCTTCA
TCATCACTACCCTTTAGCCCTTAAGACCCCACAATGACCTTACCCACTCAGAGAAAAAAGTAAATATGAA
AGCCCATTTGAACTTCTAAGCTTGTCGACCATCATGATGGACCAGATGGGTGAGGTGGAGTACGCGCCCG
GGGAGCCCAAGGGCACGCCCTGGCACCCGCACCGCGGCTTCGAGACCGTGACCTACATCATGCATGGTAC
CCAGCTTTTGTTCCCTTTAGTGAGGGTTAATTGCGCGCTTGGCGTAATCATGGTCATAGCTGTTTCCTGT
GTGAAATTGTTATCCGCTCACAATTCCACACAACATACGAGCCGGAAGCATAAAGTGTAAAGCCTGGGGT
GCCTAATGAGTGAGCTAACTCACATTAATTGCGTTGCGCTCACTGCCCGCTTTCCAGTCGG
Features (pLannotate 1.2.2; 15 found; start..end, strand, type, name):
    254..842     -  rep_origin     ori: high-copy-number ColE1/pMB1/pBR322/pUC origin of replication
   1013..1873    -  CDS            AmpR: β-lactamase; bla; confers resistance to ampicillin, carbenicillin, and related antibiotics
   1874..1978    -  promoter       AmpR promoter: bla
   2031..2459    -  rep_origin     f1 ori (sequence partly withheld): f1 bacteriophage origin of replication; arrow indicates direction of (+) strand synthesis
   2464..2619    -  CDS            lacZα (fragment): LacZα fragment of β-galactosidase; lacZ fragment
   2627..2645    +  promoter       T7 promoter: promoter for bacteriophage T7 RNA polymerase
   2681..2750    +  protein_bind   attB: attB site for the φC31 integrase (Groth et al., 2000) phage φC31 integrase
   2980..3102    +  CDS            Tef (fragment): TEF_RAT - Experimental evidence at protein level: Swiss-Prot protein existence level 1. Transcription factor that binds to and transactivates the TSHB promoter. Binds to a minimal DNA-binding sequence 5'- [TC][AG][AG]TTA[TC][AG]-3'. From Rattus norvegicus (Rat).
   3157..3651    +  CDS            GAL4 (fragment): GAL4_YEAST - Experimental evidence at protein level: Swiss-Prot protein existence level 1. This protein is a positive regulator for the gene expression of the galactose-induced genes such as GAL1, GAL2, GAL7, GAL10, and MEL1 which code for the enzymes used to convert galactose to glucose. It recognizes a 17 base pair sequence in (5'-CGGRNNRCYNYNCNCCG-3') the upstream activating sequence (UAS-G) of these genes. From Saccharomyces cerevisiae (strain ATCC 204508 / S288c) (Baker's yeast).
   4044..4113    -  protein_bind   attB: attB site for the φC31 integrase (Groth et al., 2000) phage φC31 integrase
   4153..4171    -  promoter       T3 promoter: promoter for bacteriophage T3 RNA polymerase
   4216..4232    -  protein_bind   lac operator: The lac repressor binds to the lac operator to inhibit transcription in E. coli. This inhibition can be relieved by adding lactose or isopropyl-β-D-thiogalactopyranoside (IPTG). lac repressor encoded by lacI
   4240..4270    -  promoter       lac promoter: promoter for the E. coli lac operon
   4285..4306    -  protein_bind   CAP binding site: CAP binding activates transcription in the presence of cAMP. E. coli catabolite activator protein
   4319..71      -  CDS            lacI (fragment) (across the origin): lac repressor; lacI; The lac repressor binds to the lac operator to inhibit transcription in E. coli. This inhibition can be relieved by adding lactose or isopropyl-β-D-thiogalactopyranoside (IPTG).
