[The description below was written by a language model from this plasmid's Addgene catalogue record and pLannotate feature annotations shown in this document.]
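Description:
pBS-KS-attB2-SA(0)-T2A-Gal4DBD-Hsp70 is a 4,340 bp pBluescript KS-derived donor plasmid for φC31 integrase-mediated cassette exchange in Drosophila, built on a MiMIC exchange backbone (pBS-KS-attB1-2-PT-SA-SD-0). It is propagated in E. coli as a high-copy plasmid through its ColE1/pUC origin and selected with ampicillin via the β-lactamase gene. The usual pBluescript elements are also present: an f1 origin, a lacZα fragment with lac promoter and operator, and flanking T7 and T3 promoters.

The roughly 940 bp payload sits between two φC31 attB sites in inverted orientation, which allow it to replace the attP-flanked cassette of a MiMIC transposon insertion already in the fly genome. As the name indicates, the cassette consists of a splice acceptor in reading phase 0, a T2A peptide, the Gal4 DNA-binding domain, and Hsp70 termination sequences. The splice acceptor, T2A and Hsp70 segments are not individually annotated in the feature table. The table does show a GAL4 fragment, preceded by a short match to rat Tef, a bZIP factor. This match probably reflects a leucine zipper fused to the DBD, as is usual in split-Gal4 designs, but the record does not say so.

When exchanged into a MiMIC insertion lying in a phase 0 coding intron, the splice acceptor captures the host gene's transcript. T2A then releases the Gal4DBD as a separate polypeptide, so that it is expressed in the native pattern of that gene. The resulting Gal4DBD hemidriver lines are inactive alone and are meant to be combined with a complementary activation-domain hemidriver. UAS transgene expression is thereby restricted to cells where both patterns overlap.
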