Addgene plasmid #62902: pBS-KS-attB2-SA(0)-T2A-Gal4DBD-Hsp70
Purpose: Creating Gal4DBD hemidrivers from MiMIC lines with inserts into coding introns in Phase 0
Depositing lab: Benjamin White. Depositing organization: National Institute of Mental Health (NIMH). Publication: Plug-and-play genetic access to drosophila cell types using exchangeable exon cassettes. Diao F, Ironfield H, Luan H, Diao F, Shropshire WC, Ewer J, Marr E, Potter CJ, Landgraf M, White BH. Cell Rep. 2015 Mar 3;10(8):1410-21. doi: 10.1016/j.celrep.2015.01.059. Epub 2015 Feb 26. PubMed 25732830.
Backbone
  Vector backbone: pBS-KS-attB1-2-PT-SA-SD-0
  Backbone manufacturer: Hugo Bellen
  Backbone size w/o insert (bp): 3394
  Total vector size (bp): 4340
Growth in bacteria
  Bacterial resistance: Ampicillin, 100 μg/mL
  Growth temperature: 37°C
  Growth strain: DH5alpha
  Copy number: High Copy
Gene/Insert
  Gene/Insert name: T2A-Gal4DBD-Hsp70
  Insert size (bp): 940
Terms and licenses: Academic/Nonprofit Terms; Industry Terms: Not Available to Industry
Depositor comments: Reference: Venken KJT, et al, 2011, MiMIC: a highly versatile transposon insertion resource for engineering Drosophila melanogaster genes. Nature Method: 8:737-744.
How to cite: pBS-KS-attB2-SA(0)-T2A-Gal4DBD-Hsp70 was a gift from Benjamin White (Addgene plasmid # 62902 ; http://n2t.net/addgene:62902 ; RRID:Addgene_62902)
