>Addgene plasmid #62902 | pBS-KS-attB2-SA(0)-T2A-Gal4DBD-Hsp70 | addgene partial sequence | sequence record 110608 | M13pUC-Fwd 5'-CCCAGTCACGACGTTGTAAAACG-3'
GACTCACTATAGGGCGAATTGGAGCTCGCTAGCGATGTAGGTCACGGTCTCGAAGCCGCGGTGCGGGTGC
CAGGGCGTGCCCTTGGGCTCCCCGGGCGCGTACTCCACCTCACCCATCTGGTCCATCATGATGGTCGACT
CTAGAAGTCGATCCAACATGGCGACTTGTCCCATCCCCGGCATGTTTAAATATACTAATTATTCTTGAAC
TAATTTTAATCAACCGATTTATCTCTCTTCCGCAGGTGGGAGGTTCCGGTGGAAGCGGAGGTAGCGGCGG
ATCCGAGGGCCGCGGCAGCCTGCTGACCTGCGGCGATGTGGAGGAGAACCCCGGGCCCATGCTGGAGATC
CGCGCCGCCTTCCTGCGCCAGCGCAACACCGCCCTGCGCACCGAGGTGGCCGAGCTGGAGCAGGAGGTGC
AGCGCCTGGAGAACGAGGTGAGCCAGTACGAGACCCGCTACGGCCCCCTGGGCGGCGGCAAGGCTAGCGG
AGGAGGTGGTGGAGGTGGAGGTGGAGGTACTAGTATGAAGCTGCTGAGTAGTATTGAACAAGCGTGTGAC
ATATGCCGACTTAAGAAGCTGAAGTGCAGCAAGGAAAAGCCGAAGTGCGCCAAATGTCTTAAGAACAATT
GGGAGTGCCGGTACTCGCCAAAGACGAAGCGAAGCCCTTTGACACGCGCTCATTTGACTGAAGTGGAGAG
TCGCCTGGAGCGCCTTGAGCA
