>Addgene plasmid #62902 | pBS-KS-attB2-SA(0)-T2A-Gal4DBD-Hsp70 | addgene partial sequence | sequence record 110612 | M13-Rev 5'-CAGGAAACAGCTATGACC-3'
GAGGCATTACCTCCTAAGGGACAAAGCTGGGTACCATGCATGATGTAGGTCACGGTCTCGAAGCCGCGGT
GCGGGTGCCAGGGCGTGCCCTTGGGCTCCCCGGGCGCGTACTCCACCTCACCCATCTGGTCCATCATGAT
GGTCGACAAGCTTAGAAGTTCAAATGGGCTTTCATATTTACTTTTTTCTCTGAGTGGGTAAGGTCATTGT
GGGGTCTTAAGGGCTAAAGGGTAGTGATGATGAAGGCATTTGATGCCATTGTTCAATAACTTACCTCGCC
GGAACCTCCGCTTCCACCGCTACCTCCGGATCCAAACGAGTTTTTAAGCAAACTCACTCCCTGACAATAA
AAACGCAATTATCTTTAAATAAATATATTCTATTTATTAACCAAGTAGCTAATATAGCTAAAATCAATTT
GTTGCTAACTTAAAACTAACATAATTATGTATTAGTTATTTACATTCTTTTGGTTGGTTACAACCAAATA
AATAATATCACTTTTAAAAACTTAAGCCAGGAACTGAATAATTTTCTATTTGGCTTTAGTCGACGGTATC
GATAAGCTTTTACGATACCGTCAGTTGCCGTTGACCCTTATTGGAACTTTCTTCACTACTGCTGGTAGCC
GAGATGCGATGCTGCCGCAAGGTAAGTGGCATATCTGTCTCCACCGAGGCAAGGCGGTCCGTCACGGCAT
CCTTGTTGACGTTATCCTGAACAAACAGGCCAGTGAGCAGGGCCTTAATATCTTGGAGACTATCCATCTT
CAGTATCATGTCGAGGTCTTCACGGGGAAAAATGAGGAGGAACAACTGCTCAAGGCGCTCCAGGCGACTC
TCCACTTCAGTCAAATGAGCGCGTGTCAAAGGGCTTCGCTTCGTCTTTGGCGAGTACCGGCACTCCCAAT
TGTTCTTAAGACATTTGGCGCACTTCGGCTTTTCCTTGCTGCACTTCAGCTTCTTAAGTC
